Addgene plasmid #85057: pMTS_mScarlet_N1
Purpose: In vivo visualization of the mitochondria (can be used for colocalization studies)
Depositing lab: Dorus Gadella. Depositing organization: University of Amsterdam. Publication: mScarlet: a bright monomeric red fluorescent protein for cellular imaging. Bindels DS, Haarbosch L, van Weeren L, Postma M, Wiese KE, Mastop M, Aumonier S, Gotthard G, Royant A, Hink MA, Gadella TW Jr. Nat Methods. 2016 Nov 21. doi: 10.1038/nmeth.4074. PubMed 27869816.
Backbone
  Vector backbone: pmScarlet_N1
  Backbone manufacturer: Gadella Lab
  Backbone size w/o insert (bp): 4739
  Vector type: Mammalian Expression
  Selectable markers: Neomycin (select with G418)
Growth in bacteria
  Bacterial resistance: Kanamycin, 50 μg/mL
  Growth temperature: 37°C
  Growth strain: DH5alpha
  Copy number: High Copy
Gene/Insert
  Gene/Insert name: MTS (alt names: Mitochondrial Targeting Signal; COX8A)
  Species: H. sapiens (human)
  Insert size (bp): 87
  Mutation: aa1-29
  Entrez Gene: COX8A (a.k.a. COX, COX8, COX8-2, COX8L, MC4DN15, VIII, VIII-L)
  Promoter: CMV
  Tag / fusion protein: mScarlet (C terminal on backbone)
  Cloning method: Restriction Enzyme; 5′ cloning site NheI (not destroyed); 3′ cloning site AgeI (not destroyed)
  Sequencing primers: 5′ AGGTCTATATAAGCAGAGC; 3′ TCTACAAATGTGGTATGGC
Terms and licenses: Academic/Nonprofit Terms; Industry Terms: Not Available to Industry
Depositor comments: Please note that this plasmid has extra sequence (T7 promoter) between CMV and the insert.
How to cite: pMTS_mScarlet_N1 was a gift from Dorus Gadella (Addgene plasmid # 85057 ; http://n2t.net/addgene:85057 ; RRID:Addgene_85057)
