[The description below was written by a language model from this plasmid's Addgene catalogue record.]
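Description:
pMTS_mScarlet_N1 is a mammalian expression plasmid built on the pmScarlet_N1 backbone, an N1-style fusion vector in which a sequence of interest is placed upstream of, and in frame with, the coding sequence for the monomeric red fluorescent protein mScarlet. It is maintained as a high-copy plasmid in E. coli under kanamycin selection. It also carries a neomycin resistance marker, so transfected mammalian cells can be selected with G418. The record gives no feature table, so the origin of replication, polyadenylation signals and other backbone elements are not individually documented here.

The insert is a short (87 bp) mitochondrial targeting signal from human COX8A, a cytochrome c oxidase subunit, covering amino acids 1–29. It was cloned between NheI and AgeI sites, both of which are retained. Expression is driven by the CMV promoter, giving strong constitutive transcription in most mammalian cell types. Because mScarlet sits at the C terminus of the fusion, the N-terminal presequence is free to direct import of the fluorescent protein into mitochondria. The depositor notes that additional sequence containing a T7 promoter lies between the CMV promoter and the insert.

The construct is intended as a red fluorescent marker for visualizing mitochondria in living cells. It can serve as an organelle reference in colocalization studies, for example alongside proteins labelled with spectrally distinct fluorophores.
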