>Addgene plasmid #85057 | pMTS_mScarlet_N1 | addgene partial sequence | sequence record 167648 | CMV-F 5'-CGCAAATGGGCGGTAGGCGTG-3'
AGCAGAGCTCTCTGGCTAACTAGAGAACCCACTGCTTACTGGCTTATCGAAATTAATACGACTCACTATA
GGGAGACCCAAGCTGGCTAGCATGTCCGTCCTGACGCCGCTGCTGCTGCGGGGCTTGACAGGCTCGGCCC
GGCGGCTCCCAGTGCCGCGCGCCAAGATCCATTCGTTGGGGGATCCACCGGTCGCCACCATGGTGAGCAA
GGGCGAGGCAGTGATCAAGGAGTTCATGCGGTTCAAGGTGCACATGGAGGGCTCCATGAACGGCCACGAG
TTCGAGATCGAGGGCGAGGGCGAGGGCCGCCCCTACGAGGGCACCCAGACCGCCAAGCTGAAGGTGACCA
AGGGTGGCCCCCTGCCCTTCTCCTGGGACATCCTGTCCCCTCAGTTCATGTACGGCTCCAGGGCCTTCAC
CAAGCACCCCGCCGACATCCCCGACTACTATAAGCAGTCCTTCCCCGAGGGCTTCAAGTGGGAGCGCGTG
ATGAACTTCGAGGACGGCGGCGCCGTGACCGTGACCCAGGACACCTCCCTGGAGGACGGCACCCTGATCT
ACAAGGTGAAGCTCCGCGGCACCAACTTCCCTCCTGACGGCCCCGTAATGCAGAAGAAGACAATGGGCTG
GGAAGCGTCCACCGAGCGGTTGTACCCCGAGGACGGCGTGCTGAAGG
