>Addgene plasmid #85057 | pMTS_mScarlet_N1 | addgene partial sequence | sequence record 167650 | SV40pA-R 5'-GAAATTTGTGATGCTATTGC-3'
GTTAACAACAACAATTGCATTCATTTTATGTTTCAGGTTCAGGGGGAGGTGTGGGAGGTTTTTTAAAGCA
AGTAAAACCTCTACAAATGTGGTATGGCTGATTATGATCAGTTATCTAGATCCGGTGGATCCCGGGCCCG
CGGTACCGTCGACTGCAGAATTCGAAGCTTGAGCTCGAGATCTGAGTCCGGACTTGTACAGCTCGTCCAT
GCCGCCGGTGGAGTGGCGGCCCTCGGAGCGTTCGTACTGTTCCACCACGGTGTAGTCCTCGTTGTGGGAG
GTGATGTCCAACTTGCGGTCGACGTTGTAGGCGCCGGGCATCTGCACGGGCTTCTTGGCCTTGTAGGTGG
TCTTGAAGTCCGCCAGGTAGCGGCCGCCGTCCTTCAGGCGCAGGGCCATCTTAATGTCGCCCTTCAGCAC
GCCGTCCTCGGGGTACAACCGCTCGGTGGACGCTTCCCAGCCCATTGTCTTCTTCTGCATTACGGGGCCG
TCAGGAGGGAAGTTGGTGCCGCGGAGCTTCACCTTGTAGATCAGGGTGCCGTCCTCCAGGGAGGTGTCCT
GGGTCACGGTCACGGCGCCGCCGTCCTCGAAGTTCATCACGCGCTCCCACTTGAAGCCCTCGGGGAAGGA
CTGCTTATAGT
