LOCUS       Exported 4826 bp ds-DNA circular SYN 12-MAY-2021
DEFINITION  In vivo visualization of the mitochondria (can be used for
            colocalization studies).
ACCESSION   .
VERSION     .
KEYWORDS    pMTS_mScarlet_N1
SOURCE      synthetic DNA construct
  ORGANISM  synthetic DNA construct
REFERENCE   1 (bases 1 to 4826)
  AUTHORS   Bindels DS, Haarbosch L, van Weeren L, Postma M, Wiese KE, Mastop M,
            Aumonier S, Gotthard G, Royant A, Hink MA, Gadella TW Jr
  TITLE     mScarlet: a bright monomeric red fluorescent protein for cellular
            imaging.
  JOURNAL   Nat Methods. 2016 Nov 21. doi: 10.1038/nmeth.4074.
  PUBMED    27869816
REFERENCE   2 (bases 1 to 4826)
  AUTHORS   .
  TITLE     Direct Submission
  JOURNAL   Exported May 12, 2021 from SnapGene Server 1.1.58
            http://www.snapgene.com
FEATURES             Location/Qualifiers
     source          1..4826
                     /organism="synthetic DNA construct"
                     /mol_type="other DNA"
     enhancer        85..388
                     /label=CMV enhancer
                     /note="human cytomegalovirus immediate early enhancer"
     promoter        389..592
                     /label=CMV promoter
                     /note="human cytomegalovirus (CMV) immediate early
                     promoter"
     primer_bind     543..563
                     /label=CMV-F
                     /note="Human CMV immediate early promoter, forward primer"
     CDS             621..695
                     /codon_start=1
                     /product="mitochondrial presequence of human cytochrome c
                     oxidase subunit VIII (Rizutto et al., 1989)"
                     /label=COX8 presequence
                     /translation="MSVLTPLLLRGLTGSARRLPVPRAK"
     regulatory      723..732
                     /regulatory_class="other"
                     /note="vertebrate consensus sequence for strong initiation
                     of translation (Kozak, 1987)"
     CDS             729..1424
                     /codon_start=1
                     /product="bright monomeric red fluorescent protein evolved
                     from a synthetic template (Bindels et al., 2016)"
                     /label=mScarlet
                     /translation="MVSKGEAVIKEFMRFKVHMEGSMNGHEFEIEGEGEGRPYEGTQTA
                     KLKVTKGGPLPFSWDILSPQFMYGSRAFTKHPADIPDYYKQSFPEGFKWERVMNFEDGG
                     AVTVTQDTSLEDGTLIYKVKLRGTNFPPDGPVMQKKTMGWEASTERLYPEDGVLKGDIK
                     MALRLKDGGRYLADFKTTYKAKKPVQMPGAYNVDRKLDITSHNEDYTVVEQYERSEGRH
                     STGGMDELYK"
     primer_bind     complement(862..880)
                     /label=mCherry-R
                     /note="mCherry, reverse primer"
     primer_bind     1130..1149
                     /label=mCherry-F
                     /note="mCherry, forward primer"
     misc_feature    1425..1490
                     /label=MCS
                     /note="multiple cloning site"
     polyA_signal    1614..1735
                     /label=SV40 poly(A) signal
                     /note="SV40 polyadenylation signal"
     primer_bind     complement(1651..1670)
                     /label=SV40pA-R
                     /note="SV40 polyA, reverse primer"
     primer_bind     1705..1724
                     /label=EBV-rev
                     /note="SV40 polyA terminator, reverse primer"
     rep_origin      complement(1742..2197)
                     /direction=LEFT
                     /label=f1 ori
                     /note="f1 bacteriophage origin of replication; arrow
                     indicates direction of (+) strand synthesis"
     primer_bind     complement(1879..1900)
                     /label=F1ori-F
                     /note="F1 origin, forward primer"
     primer_bind     2091..2110
                     /label=F1ori-R
                     /note="F1 origin, reverse primer"
     promoter        2224..2328
                     /gene="bla"
                     /label=AmpR promoter
     promoter        2330..2687
                     /label=SV40 promoter
                     /note="SV40 enhancer and early promoter"
     primer_bind     complement(2353..2373)
                     /label=pBABE 3'
                     /note="SV40 enhancer, reverse primer for pBABE vectors"
     rep_origin      2538..2673
                     /label=SV40 ori
                     /note="SV40 origin of replication"
     primer_bind     2600..2619
                     /label=SV40pro-F
                     /note="SV40 promoter/origin, forward primer"
     CDS             2722..3516
                     /codon_start=1
                     /gene="aph(3')-II (or nptII)"
                     /product="aminoglycoside phosphotransferase from Tn5"
                     /label=NeoR/KanR
                     /note="confers resistance to neomycin, kanamycin, and G418
                     (Geneticin(R))"
                     /translation="MIEQDGLHAGSPAAWVERLFGYDWAQQTIGCSDAAVFRLSAQGRP
                     VLFVKTDLSGALNELQDEAARLSWLATTGVPCAAVLDVVTEAGRDWLLLGEVPGQDLLS
                     SHLAPAEKVSIMADAMRRLHTLDPATCPFDHQAKHRIERARTRMEAGLVDQDDLDEEHQ
                     GLAPAELFARLKASMPDGEDLVVTHGDACLPNIMVENGRFSGFIDCGRLGVADRYQDIA
                     LATRDIAEELGGEWADRFLVLYGIAAPDSQRIAFYRLLDEFF"
     primer_bind     complement(2776..2795)
                     /label=Neo-R
                     /note="Neomycin resistance gene, reverse primer"
     primer_bind     3386..3405
                     /label=Neo-F
                     /note="Neomycin resistance gene, forward primer"
     primer_bind     complement(3704..3723)
                     /label=TK-pA-R
                     /note="Thymidine kinase polyA, reverse primer"
     polyA_signal    3748..3795
                     /label=HSV TK poly(A) signal
                     /note="herpes simplex virus thymidine kinase
                     polyadenylation signal (Cole and Stacy, 1985)"
     rep_origin      4124..4712
                     /direction=RIGHT
                     /label=ori
                     /note="high-copy-number ColE1/pMB1/pBR322/pUC origin of
                     replication"
     primer_bind     4613..4632
                     /label=pBR322ori-F
                     /note="pBR322 origin, forward primer"
ORIGIN
        1 atcccgggcc cgcggtaccg tcgatagtta ttaatagtaa tcaattacgg ggtcattagt
       61 tcatagccca tatatggagt tccgcgttac ataacttacg gtaaatggcc cgcctggctg
      121 accgcccaac gacccccgcc cattgacgtc aataatgacg tatgttccca tagtaacgcc
      181 aatagggact ttccattgac gtcaatgggt ggagtattta cggtaaactg cccacttggc
      241 agtacatcaa gtgtatcata tgccaagtac gccccctatt gacgtcaatg acggtaaatg
      301 gcccgcctgg cattatgccc agtacatgac cttatgggac tttcctactt ggcagtacat
      361 ctacgtatta gtcatcgcta ttaccatggt gatgcggttt tggcagtaca tcaatgggcg
      421 tggatagcgg tttgactcac ggggatttcc aagtctccac cccattgacg tcaatgggag
      481 tttgttttgg caccaaaatc aacgggactt tccaaaatgt cgtaacaact ccgccccatt
      541 gacgcaaatg ggcggtaggc gtgtacggtg ggaggtctat ataagcagag ctggtttagt
      601 gaaccgtcag atccgctagc atgtccgtcc tgacgccgct gctgctgcgg ggcttgacag
      661 gctcggcccg gcggctccca gtgccgcgcg ccaagatcca ttcgttgggg gatccaccgg
      721 tcgccaccat ggtgagcaag ggcgaggcag tgatcaagga gttcatgcgg ttcaaggtgc
      781 acatggaggg ctccatgaac ggccacgagt tcgagatcga gggcgagggc gagggccgcc
      841 cctacgaggg cacccagacc gccaagctga aggtgaccaa gggtggcccc ctgcccttct
      901 cctgggacat cctgtcccct cagttcatgt acggctccag ggccttcacc aagcaccccg
      961 ccgacatccc cgactactat aagcagtcct tccccgaggg cttcaagtgg gagcgcgtga
     1021 tgaacttcga ggacggcggc gccgtgaccg tgacccagga cacctccctg gaggacggca
     1081 ccctgatcta caaggtgaag ctccgcggca ccaacttccc tcctgacggc cccgtaatgc
     1141 agaagaagac aatgggctgg gaagcatcca ccgagcggtt gtaccccgag gacggcgtgc
     1201 tgaagggcga cattaagatg gccctgcgcc tgaaggacgg cggccgctac ctggcggact
     1261 tcaagaccac ctacaaggcc aagaagcccg tgcagatgcc cggcgcctac aacgtcgacc
     1321 gcaagttgga catcacctcc cacaacgagg actacaccgt ggtggaacag tacgaacgct
     1381 ccgagggccg ccactccacc ggcggcatgg acgagctgta caagtccgga ctcagatctc
     1441 gagctcaagc ttcgaattct gcagtcgacg gtaccgcggg cccgggatcc accggatcta
     1501 gataactgat cataatcagc cataccacat ttgtagaggt tttacttgct ttaaaaaacc
     1561 tcccacacct ccccctgaac ctgaaacata aaatgaatgc aattgttgtt gttaacttgt
     1621 ttattgcagc ttataatggt tacaaataaa gcaatagcat cacaaatttc acaaataaag
     1681 catttttttc actgcattct agttgtggtt tgtccaaact catcaatgta tcttaaggcg
     1741 taaattgtaa gcgttaatat tttgttaaaa ttcgcgttaa atttttgtta aatcagctca
     1801 ttttttaacc aataggccga aatcggcaaa atcccttata aatcaaaaga atagaccgag
     1861 atagggttga gtgttgttcc agtttggaac aagagtccac tattaaagaa cgtggactcc
     1921 aacgtcaaag gnnnnnnnnn nnnnnnnnnn nnnnnnnnnn nnnnnnnnnn nnnnnnnnnn
     1981 tnnnnnnnnn nnnnnnnnnn nnnnnnnnnn nnnnnnnnnn nnnnnnnnnn nnnnnnnnnn
     2041 nnnnnnnnnn nnnnnnnnnn nnnnnnnnnn nngnnnnnnn nnnnnnnnnn nnnnnnnnnn
     2101 nnnnnnnnnn nnnnnnnnnn nnnnnnnnnn nnnnnnnnnn nnnnnnnnnn nnnnnnnnnn
     2161 nnnnnnnnnn nnnnnnnnnn nnnnnnnnnn nnnnnnncag gtggcacttt tcggggaaat
     2221 gtgcgcggaa cccctatttg tttatttttc taaatacatt caaatatgta tccgctcatg
     2281 agacaataac cctgataaat gcttcaataa tattgaaaaa ggaagagtcc tgaggcggaa
     2341 agaaccagct gtggaatgtg tgtcagttag ggtgtggaaa gtccccaggc tccccagcag
     2401 gcagaagtat gcaaagcatg catctcaatt agtcagcaac caggtgtgga aagtccccag
     2461 gctccccagc aggcagaagt atgcaaagca tgcatctcaa ttagtcagca accatagtcc
     2521 cgcccctaac tccgcccatc ccgcccctaa ctccgcccag ttccgcccat tctccgcccc
     2581 atggctgact aatttttttt atttatgcag aggccgaggc cgcctcggcc tctgagctat
     2641 tccagaagta gtgaggaggc ttttttggag gcctaggctt ttgcaaagat cgatcaagag
     2701 acaggatgag gatcgtttcg catgattgaa caagatggat tgcacgcagg ttctccggcc
     2761 gcttgggtgg agaggctatt cggctatgac tgggcacaac agacaatcgg ctgctctgat
     2821 gccgccgtgt tccggctgtc agcgcagggg cgcccggttc tttttgtcaa gaccgacctg
     2881 tccggtgccc tgaatgaact gcaagacgag gcagcgcggc tatcgtggct ggccacgacg
     2941 ggcgttcctt gcgcagctgt gctcgacgtt gtcactgaag cgggaaggga ctggctgcta
     3001 ttgggcgaag tgccggggca ggatctcctg tcatctcacc ttgctcctgc cgagaaagta
     3061 tccatcatgg ctgatgcaat gcggcggctg catacgcttg atccggctac ctgcccattc
     3121 gaccaccaag cgaaacatcg catcgagcga gcacgtactc ggatggaagc cggtcttgtc
     3181 gatcaggatg atctggacga agagcatcag gggctcgcgc cagccgaact gttcgccagg
     3241 ctcaaggcga gcatgcccga cggcgaggat ctcgtcgtga cccatggcga tgcctgcttg
     3301 ccgaatatca tggtggaaaa tggccgcttt tctggattca tcgactgtgg ccggctgggt
     3361 gtggcggacc gctatcagga catagcgttg gctacccgtg atattgctga agagcttggc
     3421 ggcgaatggg ctgaccgctt cctcgtgctt tacggtatcg ccgctcccga ttcgcagcgc
     3481 atcgccttct atcgccttct tgacgagttc ttctgagcgg gactctgggg ttcgaaatga
     3541 ccgaccaagc gacgcccaac ctgccatcac gagatttcga ttccaccgcc gccttctatg
     3601 aaaggttggg cttcggaatc gttttccggg acgccggctg gatgatcctc cagcgcgggg
     3661 atctcatgct ggagttcttc gcccacccta gggggaggct aactgaaaca cggaaggaga
     3721 caataccgga aggaacccgc gctatgacgg caataaaaag acagaataaa acgcacggtg
     3781 ttgggtcgtt tgttcataaa cgcggggttc ggtcccaggg ctggcactct gtcgataccc
     3841 caccgagacc ccattggggc caatacgccc gcgtttcttc cttttcccca ccccaccccc
     3901 caagttcggg tgaaggccca gggctcgcag ccaacgtcgg ggcggcaggc cctgccatag
     3961 cctcaggtta ctcatatata ctttagattg atttaaaact tcatttttaa tttaaaagga
     4021 tctaggtgaa gatccttttt gataatctca tgaccaaaat cccttaacgt gagttttcgt
     4081 tccactgagc gtcagacccc gtagaaaaga tcaaaggatc ttcttgagat cctttttttc
     4141 tgcgcgtaat ctgctgcttg caaacaaaaa aaccaccgct accagcggtg gtttgtttgc
     4201 cggatcaaga gctaccaact ctttttccga aggtaactgg cttcagcaga gcgcagatac
     4261 caaatactgt ccttctagtg tagccgtagt taggccacca cttcaagaac tctgtagcac
     4321 cgcctacata cctcgctctg ctaatcctgt taccagtggc tgctgccagt ggcgataagt
     4381 cgtgtcttac cgggttggac tcaagacgat agttaccgga taaggcgcag cggtcgggct
     4441 gaacgggggg ttcgtgcaca cagcccagct tggagcgaac gacctacacc gaactgagat
     4501 acctacagcg tgagctatga gaaagcgcca cgcttcccga agggagaaag gcggacaggt
     4561 atccggtaag cggcagggtc ggaacaggag agcgcacgag ggagcttcca gggggaaacg
     4621 cctggtatct ttatagtcct gtcgggtttc gccacctctg acttgagcgt cgatttttgt
     4681 gatgctcgtc aggggggcgg agcctatgga aaaacgccag caacgcggcc tttttacggt
     4741 tcctggcctt ttgctggcct tttgctcaca tgttctttcc tgcgttatcc cctgattctg
     4801 tggataaccg tattaccgcc atgcat
//
